>Addgene plasmid #215048 | EGFP-Cyclin A2 | addgene full sequence | sequence record 436482 | Addgene NGS Result
CTGCAGCCTGAATATGGGCCAAACAGGATATCTGTGGTAAGCAGTTCCTGCCCCGGCTCAGGGCCAAGAA
CAGATGGAACAGCTGAATATGGGCCAAACAGGATATCTGTGGTAAGCAGTTCCTGCCCCGGCTCAGGGCC
AAGAACAGATGGTCCCCAGATGCGGTCCAGCCCTCAGCAGTTTCTAGAGAACCATCAGATGTTTCCAGGG
TGCCCCAAGGACCTGAAATGACCCTGTGCCTTATTTGAACTAACCAATCAGTTCGCTTCTCGCTTCTGTT
CGCGCGCTTCTGCTCCCCGAGCTCAATAAAAGAGCCCACAACCCCTCACTCGGGGCGCCAGTCCTCCGAT
TGACTGAGTCGCCCGGGTACCCGTGTATCCAATAAACCCTCTTGCAGTTGCATCCGACTTGTGGTCTCGC
TGTTCCTTGGGAGGGTCTCCTCTGAGTGATTGACTACCCGTCAGCGGGGGTCTTTCATTTGGGGGCTCGT
CCGGGATCGGGAGACCCCTGCCCAGGGACCACCGACCCACCACCGGGAGGCAAGCTGGCCAGCAACTTAT
CTGTGTCTGTCCGATTGTCTAGTGTCTATGACTGATTTTATGCGCCTGCGTCGGTACTAGTTAGCTAACT
AGCTCTGTATCTGGCGGACCCGTGGTGGAACTGACGAGTTCTGAACACCCGGCCGCAACCCTGGGAGACG
TCCCAGGGACTTTGGGGGCCGTTTTTGTGGCCCGACCTGAGGAAGGGAGTCGATGTGGAATCCGACCCCG
TCAGGATATGTGGTTCTGGTAGGAGACGAGAACCTAAAACAGTTCCCGCCTCCGTCTGAATTTTTGCTTT
CGGTTTGGAACCGAAGCCGCGCGTCTTGTCTGCTGCAGCGCTGCAGCATCGTTCTGTGTTGTCTCTGTCT
GACTGTGTTTCTGTATTTGTCTGAAAATTAGGGCCAGACTGTTACCACTCCCTTAAGTTTGACCTTAGGT
CACTGGAAAGATGTCGAGCGGATCGCTCACAACCAGTCGGTAGATGTCAAGAAGAGACGTTGGGTTACCT
TCTGCTCTGCAGAATGGCCAACCTTTAACGTCGGATGGCCGCGAGACGGCACCTTTAACCGAGACCTCAT
CACCCAGGTTAAGATCAAGGTCTTTTCACCTGGCCCGCATGGACACCCAGACCAGGTCCCCTACATCGTG
ACCTGGGAAGCCTTGGCTTTTGACCCCCCTCCCTGGGTCAAGCCCTTTGTACACCCTAAGCCTCCGCCTC
CTCTTCCTCCATCCGCCCCGTCTCTCCCCCTTGAACCTCCTCGTTCGACCCCGCCTCGATCCTCCCTTTA
TCCAGCCCTCACTCCTTCTCTAGGCGCCGGCCGGATCCCAGTGTGGTGGTACGCTACCGGTCGCCACCAT
GGTGAGCAAGGGCGAGGAGCTGTTCACCGGGGTGGTGCCCATCCTGGTCGAGCTGGACGGCGACGTAAAC
GGCCACAAGTTCAGCGTGTCCGGCGAGGGCGAGGGCGATGCCACCTACGGCAAGCTGACCCTGAAGTTCA
TCTGCACCACCGGCAAGCTGCCCGTGCCCTGGCCCACCCTCGTGACCACCCTGACCTACGGCGTGCAGTG
CTTCAGCCGCTACCCCGACCACATGAAGCAGCACGACTTCTTCAAGTCCGCCATGCCCGAAGGCTACGTC
CAGGAGCGCACCATCTTCTTCAAGGACGACGGCAACTACAAGACCCGCGCCGAGGTGAAGTTCGAGGGCG
ACACCCTGGTGAACCGCATCGAGCTGAAGGGCATCGACTTCAAGGAGGACGGCAACATCCTGGGGCACAA
GCTGGAGTACAACTACAACAGCCACAACGTCTATATCATGGCCGACAAGCAGAAGAACGGCATCAAGGTG
AACTTCAAGATCCGCCACAACATCGAGGACGGCAGCGTGCAGCTCGCCGACCACTACCAGCAGAACACCC
CCATCGGCGACGGCCCCGTGCTGCTGCCCGACAACCACTACCTGAGCACCCAGTCCGCCCTGAGCAAAGA
CCCCAACGAGAAGCGCGATCACATGGTCCTGCTGGAGTTCGTGACCGCCGCCGGGATCACTCTCGGCATG
GACGAGCTGTACAAGTCCGGACTCAGATCTTTGGGCAACTCTGCGCCGGGGCCTGCGACCCGCGAGGCGG
GCTCGGCGCTGCTAGCATTGCAGCAGACGGCGCTCCAAGAGGACCAGGAGAATATCAACCCGGAAAAGGC
AGCGCCCGTCCAACAACCGCGGACCCGGGCCGCGCTGGCGGTACTGAAGTCCGGGAACCCGCGGGGTCTA
GCGCAGCAGCAGAGGCCGAAGACGAGACGGGTTGCACCCCTTAAGGATCTTCCTGTAAATGATGAGCATG
TCACCGTTCCTCCTTGGAAAGCAAACAGTAAACAGCCTGCGTTCACCATTCATGTGGATGAAGCAGAAAA
AGAAGCTCAGAAGAAGCCAGCTGAATCTCAAAAAATAGAGCGTGAAGATGCCCTGGCTTTTAATTCAGCC
ATTAGTTTACCTGGACCCAGAAAACCATTGGTCCCTCTTGATTATCCAATGGATGGTAGTTTTGAGTCAC
CACATACTATGGACATGTCAATTGTATTAGAAGATGAAAAGCCAGTGAGTGTTAATGAAGTACCAGACTA
CCATGAGGATATTCACACATACCTTAGGGAAATGGAGGTTAAATGTAAACCTAAAGTGGGTTACATGAAG
AAACAGCCAGACATCACTAACAGTATGAGAGCTATCCTCGTGGACTGGTTAGTTGAAGTAGGAGAAGAAT
ATAAACTACAGAATGAGACCCTGCATTTGGCTGTGAACTACATTGATAGGTTCCTGTCTTCCATGTCAGT
GCTGAGAGGAAAACTTCAGCTTGTGGGCACTGCTGCTATGCTGTTAGCCTCAAGGTTTGAAGAAATATAC
CCCCCAGAAGTAGCAGAGTTTGTGTACATTACAGATGATACCTACACCAAGAAACAAGTTCTGAGAATGG
AGCATCTAGTTTTGAAAGTCCTTACTTTTGACTTAGCTGCTCCAACAGTAAATCAGTTTCTTACCCAATA
CTTTCTGCATCAGCAGCCTGCAAACTGCAAAGTTGAAAGTTTAGCAATGTTTTTGGGAGAATTAAGTTTG
ATAGATGCTGACCCATACCTCAAGTATTTGCCATCAGTTATTGCTGGAGCTGCCTTTCATTTAGCACTCT
ACACAGTCACGGGACAAAGCTGGCCTGAATCATTAATACGAAAGACTGGATATACCCTGGAAAGTCTTAA
GCCTTGTCTCATGGACCTTCACCAGACCTACCTCAAAGCACCACAGCATGCACAACAGTCAATAAGAGAA
AAGTACAAAAATTCAAAGTATCATGGTGTTTCTCTCCTCAACCCACCAGAGACACTAAATCTGTAAGTCG
ACTATAAGATCTTTGGGCAACTCTGCGCCGGGGCCTGCGACCCGCGAGGCGGGCTCGGCGCTGCTAGCAT
TGCAGCAGACGGCGCTCCAAGAGGACCAGGAGAATATCAACCCGGAAAAGGCAGCGCCCGTCCAACAACC
GCGGACCCGGGCCGCGCTGGCGGTACTGAAGTCCGGGAACCCGCGGGGTCTAGCGCAGCAGCAGAGGCCG
AAGACGAGACGGGTTGCACCCCTTAAGGATCTTCCTGTAAATGATGAGCATGTCACCGTTCCTCCTTGGA
AAGCAAACAGTAAACAGCCTGCGTTCACCATTCATGTGGATGAAGCAGAAAAAGAAGCTCAGAAGAAGCC
AGCTGAATCTCAAAAAATAGAGCGTGAAGATGCCCTGGCTTTTAATTCAGCCATTAGTTTACCTGGACCC
AGAAAACCATTGGTCCCTCTTGATTATCCAATGGATGGTAGTTTTGAGTCACCACATACTATGGACATGT
CAATTGTATTAGAAGATGAAAAGCCAGTGAGTGTTAATGAAGTACCAGACTACCATGAGGATATTCACAC
ATACCTTAGGGAAATGGAGGTTAAATGTAAACCTAAAGTGGGTTACATGAAGAAACAGCCAGACATCACT
AACAGTATGAGAGCTATCCTCGTGGACTGGTTAGTTGAAGTAGGAGAAGAATATAAACTACAGAATGAGA
CCCTGCATTTGGCTGTGAACTACATTGATAGGTTCCTGTCTTCCATGTCAGTGCTGAGAGGAAAACTTCA
GCTTGTGGGCACTGCTGCTATGCTGTTAGCCTCAAGGTTTGAAGAAATATACCCCCCAGAAGTAGCAGAG
TTTGTGTACATTACAGATGATACCTACACCAAGAAACAAGTTCTGAGAATGGAGCATCTAGTTTTGAAAG
TCCTTACTTTTGACTTAGCTGCTCCAACAGTAAATCAGTTTCTTACCCAATACTTTCTGCATCAGCAGCC
TGCAAACTGCAAAGTTGAAAGTTTAGCAATGTTTTTGGGAGAATTAAGTTTGATAGATGCTGACCCATAC
CTCAAGTATTTGCCATCAGTTATTGCTGGAGCTGCCTTTCATTTAGCACTCTACACAGTCACGGGACAAA
GCTGGCCTGAATCATTAATACGAAAGACTGGATATACCCTGGAAAGTCTTAAGCCTTGTCTCATGGACCT
TCACCAGACCTACCTCAAAGCACCACAGCATGCACAACAGTCAATAAGAGAAAAGTACAAAAATTCAAAG
TATCATGGTGTTTCTCTCCTCAACCCACCAGAGACACTAAATCGTAAGTCGACCCTGTGGAATGTGTGTC
AGTTAGGGTGTGGAAAGTCCCCAGGCTCCCCAGCAGGCAGAAGTATGCAAAGCATGCATCTCAATTAGTC
AGCAACCAGGTGTGGAAAGTCCCCAGGCTCCCCAGCAGGCAGAAGTATGCAAAGCATGCATCTCAATTAG
TCAGCAACCATAGTCCCGCCCCTAACTCCGCCCATCCCGCCCCTAACTCCGCCCAGTTCCGCCCATTCTC
CGCCCCATGGCTGACTAATTTTTTTTATTTATGCAGAGGCCGAGGCCGCCTCGGCCTCTGAGCTATTCCA
GAAGTAGTGAGGAGGCTTTTTTGGAGGCCTAGGCTTTTGCAAAAAGCTTACCATGACCGAGTACAAGCCC
ACGGTGCGCCTCGCCACCCGCGACGACGTCCCCAGGGCCGTACGCACCCTCGCCGCCGCGTTCGCCGACT
ACCCCGCCACGCGCCACACCGTCGATCCGGACCGCCACATCGAGCGGGTCACCGAGCTGCAAGAACTCTT
CCTCACGCGCGTCGGGCTCGACATCGGCAAGGTGTGGGTCGCGGACGACGGCGCCGCGGTGGCGGTCTGG
ACCACGCCGGAGAGCGTCGAAGCGGGGGCGGTGTTCGCCGAGATCGGCCCGCGCATGGCCGAGTTGAGCG
GTTCCCGGCTGGCCGCGCAGCAACAGATGGAAGGCCTCCTGGCGCCGCACCGGCCCAAGGAGCCCGCGTG
GTTCCTGGCCACCGTCGGCGTCTCGCCCGACCACCAGGGCAAGGGTCTGGGCAGCGCCGTCGTGCTCCCC
GGAGTGGAGGCGGCCGAGCGCGCCGGGGTGCCCGCCTTCCTGGAGACCTCCGCGCCCCGCAACCTCCCCT
TCTACGAGCGGCTCGGCTTCACCGTCACCGCCGACGTCGAGGTGCCCGAAGGACCGCGCACCTGGTGCAT
GACCCGCAAGCCCGGTGCCTGACGCCCGCCCCACGACCCGCAGCGCCCGACCGAAAGGAGCGCACGACCC
CATGCATCGATAAAATAAAAGATTTTATTTAGTCTCCAGAAAAAGGGGGGAATGAAAGACCCCACCTGTA
GGTTTGGCAAGCTAGCTTAAGTAACGCCATTTTGCAAGGCATGGAAAAATACATAACTGAGAATAGAGAA
GTTCAGATCAAGGTCAGGAACAGATGGAACAGCTGAATATGGGCCAAACAGGATATCTGTGGTAAGCAGT
TCCTGCCCCGGCTCAGGGCCAAGAACAGATGGAACAGCTGAATATGGGCCAAACAGGATATCTGTGGTAA
GCAGTTCCTGCCCCGGCTCAGGGCCAAGAACAGATGGTCCCCAGATGCGGTCCAGCCCTCAGCAGTTTCT
AGAGAACCATCAGATGTTTCCAGGGTGCCCCAAGGACCTGAAATGACCCTGTGCCTTATTTGAACTAACC
AATCAGTTCGCTTCTCGCTTCTGTTCGCGCGCTTCTGCTCCCCGAGCTCAATAAAAGAGCCCACAACCCC
TCACTCGGGGCGCCAGTCCTCCGATTGACTGAGTCGCCCGGGTACCCGTGTATCCAATAAACCCTCTTGC
AGTTGCATCCGACTTGTGGTCTCGCTGTTCCTTGGGAGGGTCTCCTCTGAGTGATTGACTACCCGTCAGC
GGGGGTCTTTCACATGCAGCATGTATCAAAATTAATTTGGTTTTTTTTCTTAAGTATTTACATTAAATGG
CCATAGTTGCATTAATGAATCGGCCAACGCGCGGGGAGAGGCGGTTTGCGTATTGGGCGCTCTTCCGCTT
CCTCGCTCACTGACTCGCTGCGCTCGGTCGTTCGGCTGCGGCGAGCGGTATCAGCTCACTCAAAGGCGGT
AATACGGTTATCCACAGAATCAGGGGATAACGCAGGAAAGAACATGTGAGCAAAAGGCCAGCAAAAGGCC
AGGAACCGTAAAAAGGCCGCGTTGCTGGCGTTTTTCCATAGGCTCCGCCCCCCTGACGAGCATCACAAAA
ATCGACGCTCAAGTCAGAGGTGGCGAAACCCGACAGGACTATAAAGATACCAGGCGTTTCCCCCTGGAAG
CTCCCTCGTGCGCTCTCCTGTTCCGACCCTGCCGCTTACCGGATACCTGTCCGCCTTTCTCCCTTCGGGA
AGCGTGGCGCTTTCTCATAGCTCACGCTGTAGGTATCTCAGTTCGGTGTAGGTCGTTCGCTCCAAGCTGG
GCTGTGTGCACGAACCCCCCGTTCAGCCCGACCGCTGCGCCTTATCCGGTAACTATCGTCTTGAGTCCAA
CCCGGTAAGACACGACTTATCGCCACTGGCAGCAGCCACTGGTAACAGGATTAGCAGAGCGAGGTATGTA
GGCGGTGCTACAGAGTTCTTGAAGTGGTGGCCTAACTACGGCTACACTAGAAGAACAGTATTTGGTATCT
GCGCTCTGCTGAAGCCAGTTACCTTCGGAAAAAGAGTTGGTAGCTCTTGATCCGGCAAACAAACCACCGC
TGGTAGCGGTGGTTTTTTTGTTTGCAAGCAGCAGATTACGCGCAGAAAAAAAGGATCTCAAGAAGATCCT
TTGATCTTTTCTACGGGGTCTGACGCTCAGTGGAACGAAAACTCACGTTAAGGGATTTTGGTCATGAGAT
TATCAAAAAGGATCTTCACCTAGATCCTTTTGCGGCCGCAAATCAATCTAAAGTATATATGAGTAAACTT
GGTCTGACAGTTACCAATGCTTAATCAGTGAGGCACCTATCTCAGCGATCTGTCTATTTCGTTCATCCAT
AGTTGCCTGACTCCCCGTCGTGTAGATAACTACGATACGGGAGGGCTTACCATCTGGCCCCAGTGCTGCA
ATGATACCGCGAGACCCACGCTCACCGGCTCCAGATTTATCAGCAATAAACCAGCCAGCCGGAAGGGCCG
AGCGCAGAAGTGGTCCTGCAACTTTATCCGCCTCCATCCAGTCTATTAATTGTTGCCGGGAAGCTAGAGT
AAGTAGTTCGCCAGTTAATAGTTTGCGCAACGTTGTTGCCATTGCTACAGGCATCGTGGTGTCACGCTCG
TCGTTTGGTATGGCTTCATTCAGCTCCGGTTCCCAACGATCAAGGCGAGTTACATGATCCCCCATGTTGT
GCAAAAAAGCGGTTAGCTCCTTCGGTCCTCCGATCGTTGTCAGAAGTAAGTTGGCCGCAGTGTTATCACT
CATGGTTATGGCAGCACTGCATAATTCTCTTACTGTCATGCCATCCGTAAGATGCTTTTCTGTGACTGGT
GAGTACTCAACCAAGTCATTCTGAGAATAGTGTATGCGGCGACCGAGTTGCTCTTGCCCGGCGTCAATAC
GGGATAATACCGCGCCACATAGCAGAACTTTAAAAGTGCTCATCATTGGAAAACGTTCTTCGGGGCGAAA
ACTCTCAAGGATCTTACCGCTGTTGAGATCCAGTTCGATGTAACCCACTCGTGCACCCAACTGATCTTCA
GCATCTTTTACTTTCACCAGCGTTTCTGGGTGAGCAAAAACAGGAAGGCAAAATGCCGCAAAAAAGGGAA
TAAGGGCGACACGGAAATGTTGAATACTCATACTCTTCCTTTTTCAATATTATTGAAGCATTTATCAGGG
TTATTGTCTCATGAGCGGATACATATTTGAATGTATTTAGAAAAATAAACAAATAGGGGTTCCGCGCACA
TTTCCCCGAAAAGTGCCAC
Features (pLannotate 1.2.2; 14 found; start..end, strand, type, name):
      8..477     +  LTR            LTR: long terminal repeat from Moloney murine leukemia virus
    601..875     +  misc_feature   MESV Ψ (fragment): packaging signal of murine embryonic stem cell virus
    942..1358    +  CDS            gag (truncated): truncated Moloney murine leukemia virus (MMLV) gag gene lacking the start codon
   1399..2115    +  CDS            EGFP: EGFP is a basic (constitutively fluorescent) green fluorescent protein published in 1996, derived from Aequorea victoria. It is reported to be a rapidly-maturing weak dimer with moderate acid sensitivity.
   2131..3423    +  CDS            CCNA2: CCNA2_HUMAN - Also known as CCN1 From Homo sapiens (Human).
   3443..4732    +  CDS            CCNA2: CCNA2_HUMAN - Also known as CCN1 From Homo sapiens (Human).
   4754..5083    +  promoter       SV40 promoter: SV40 enhancer and early promoter
   5093..5692    +  CDS            PuroR: puromycin N-acetyltransferase; pac from Streptomyces alboniger; confers resistance to puromycin
   5791..5912    +  LTR            3' LTR (ΔU3) (fragment): self-inactivating 3' long terminal repeat (LTR) from Moloney murine leukemia virus
   5913..6382    +  LTR            LTR: long terminal repeat from Moloney murine leukemia virus
   6448..6500    -  CDS            lacI (fragment): lac repressor; lacI; The lac repressor binds to the lac operator to inhibit transcription in E. coli. This inhibition can be relieved by adding lactose or isopropyl-β-D-thiogalactopyranoside (IPTG).
   6683..7271    -  rep_origin     ori: high-copy-number ColE1/pMB1/pBR322/pUC origin of replication
   7431..8291    -  CDS            AmpR: β-lactamase; bla; confers resistance to ampicillin, carbenicillin, and related antibiotics
   8292..8396    -  promoter       AmpR promoter: bla
