[The description below was written by a language model from this plasmid's Addgene catalogue record and pLannotate feature annotations shown in this document.]
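Description:
EGFP-Cyclin A2 is a pBABE-based Moloney murine leukemia virus retroviral vector for expressing human cyclin A2 (CCNA2) fused at its N terminus to EGFP in mammalian cells. In bacteria it is maintained through a high-copy ColE1/pUC-type origin and selected with ampicillin via the β-lactamase gene and its own promoter. The retroviral portion is bounded by MMLV long terminal repeats and carries a packaging signal (annotated as an MESV Ψ fragment) followed by a truncated gag segment lacking its start codon, an arrangement that promotes efficient encapsidation of the genomic RNA when the plasmid is introduced into a packaging cell line that supplies the viral proteins in trans.

The 5′ LTR serves as the promoter for the fusion transcript, with the EGFP coding sequence placed directly upstream of CCNA2. Downstream, an internal SV40 enhancer/early promoter drives puromycin N-acetyltransferase, so transduced cells that have integrated the provirus can be selected with puromycin. The automated annotation of the sequenced plasmid reports two consecutive CCNA2 coding features of nearly identical length in the same orientation after EGFP, whereas the catalogue entry describes a single CCNA2 insert. The record does not explain this apparent tandem duplication, which could be a real feature of the clone or an artefact of sequence assembly. A short ΔU3-type LTR fragment annotated next to the full 3′ LTR and a small lacI fragment appear to be backbone remnants or partial annotation matches.

The construct is intended for stable, retrovirus-mediated expression of fluorescently tagged cyclin A2. The green fluorescent tag allows the protein's abundance and localisation to be monitored in mammalian cells, and the associated study concerns cyclins and DNA mismatch repair.
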