Addgene plasmid #215048: EGFP-Cyclin A2
Purpose: Expresses EGFP-Cyclin A2 in mammalian cells from a retroviral vector.
Depositing lab: Michele Pagano. Depositing organization: NYU Grossman School of Medicine. Publication: CDK-independent role of D-type cyclins in regulating DNA mismatch repair. Rona G, Miwatani-Minter B, Zhang Q, Goldberg HV, Kerzhnerman MA, Howard JB, Simoneschi D, Lane E, Hobbs JW, Sassani E, Wang AA, Keegan S, Laverty DJ, Piett CG, Pongor LS, Xu ML, Andrade J, Thomas A, Sicinski P, Askenazi M, Ueberheide B, Fenyo D, Nagel ZD, Pagano M. Mol Cell. 2024 Feb 29:S1097-2765(24)00129-1. doi: 10.1016/j.molcel.2024.02.010. PubMed 38458201.
Backbone
  Vector backbone: pBABE
  Vector type: Mammalian Expression, Retroviral
  Selectable markers: Puromycin
Growth in bacteria
  Bacterial resistance: Ampicillin, 100 μg/mL
  Growth temperature: 37°C
  Growth strain: NEB Stable
  Copy number: High Copy
Gene/Insert
  Gene/Insert name: CCNA2 (alt name: CCNA)
  Species: H. sapiens (human)
  Entrez Gene: CCNA2 (a.k.a. CCN1, CCNA)
  Promoter: LTR
  Tag / fusion protein: EGFP (N terminal on insert)
  Cloning method: Unknown
  Sequencing primers: 5′ pBABE 5'; 3′ pBABE 3'
Terms and licenses: Academic/Nonprofit Terms; Industry Terms: Not Available to Industry
How to cite: EGFP-Cyclin A2 was a gift from Michele Pagano (Addgene plasmid # 215048 ; http://n2t.net/addgene:215048 ; RRID:Addgene_215048)
